Addgene plasmid #27322: pENTR5'_ubi:loxP-EGFP-loxP
Purpose: Gateway entry vector containing ubi:loxP-EGFP-loxP. Used to assemble ubi:Switch construct.
Depositing lab: Leonard Zon. Depositing organization: Boston Children's Hospital. Publication: Ubiquitous transgene expression and Cre-based recombination driven by the ubiquitin promoter in zebrafish. Mosimann C, Kaufman CK, Li P, Pugach EK, Tamplin OJ, Zon LI. Development. 2011 Jan . 138(1):169-77. 10.1242/dev.059345 PubMed 21138979.
Backbone
  Vector backbone: pENTR5' TOPO
  Backbone manufacturer: Invitrogen
  Backbone size w/o insert (bp): 2692
  Vector type: Multisite Gateway 5' entry vector
Growth in bacteria
  Bacterial resistance: Kanamycin, 50 μg/mL
  Growth temperature: 37°C
  Growth strain: DH5alpha
  Copy number: High Copy
Gene/Insert
  Gene/Insert name: ubiquitin:loxP-EGFP-loxP (alt names: ubi:Switch; ubi:loxP-EGFP-loxP)
  Species: D. rerio (zebrafish)
  Insert size (bp): 5855
  Cloning method: Gateway Cloning; 5′ cloning site attL4 (not destroyed); 3′ cloning site attR1 (not destroyed)
  Sequencing primers: 5′ M13 forward; 3′ M13 reverse
Terms and licenses: Academic/Nonprofit Terms; Industry Terms: Not Available to Industry
How to cite: pENTR5'_ubi:loxP-EGFP-loxP was a gift from Leonard Zon (Addgene plasmid # 27322 ; http://n2t.net/addgene:27322 ; RRID:Addgene_27322)
