[The description below was written by a language model from this plasmid's Addgene catalogue record and pLannotate feature annotations shown in this document.]
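Description:
pENTR5'_ubi:loxP-EGFP-loxP is a Multisite Gateway 5' entry clone built in the Invitrogen pENTR5' TOPO backbone. It is propagated in E. coli as a high-copy plasmid through its ColE1/pUC-type origin and selected with kanamycin through the aph(3')-Ia KanR gene. The insert is flanked by attL4 and attR1, both retained. The automated annotation labels the upstream site as an attL1 fragment overlapping an attB4 core, which fits an attL4 site. rrnB T1 and T2 terminators lie upstream of the cassette and insulate it from read-through transcription in bacteria. The annotated sequence record is 7,496 nt, somewhat shorter than the sum of the catalogue backbone and insert sizes, so those figures should be treated as approximate.

The payload is the zebrafish ubiquitin (ubi) promoter driving a floxed EGFP cassette. The long unannotated stretch between the 5' att site and the first loxP presumably corresponds to the ubi regulatory region, although the feature table does not label it. A short CEN4 hit within that stretch, like the small lacI, lacZα, large T antigen and M13 ori fragments elsewhere, is probably a spurious or vestigial match. Two loxP sites in the same orientation bracket EGFP and an SV40 polyadenylation signal, so EGFP is expressed and transcription terminates before anything placed downstream. Cre recombination removes the EGFP-polyA unit and brings the ubi promoter next to the downstream sequence.

Because this is a 5' entry element, it carries no second reporter. An LR reaction combines it with a middle entry clone, a 3' entry clone and a destination vector. The record states that it was used to assemble the ubi:Switch construct, a ubiquitously expressed Cre-responsive reporter for lineage tracing and recombination studies in zebrafish.
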