Features (pLannotate 1.2.2; 17 found; start..end, strand, type, name):
    121..213     +  CDS            lacI (fragment): lac repressor; lacI; The lac repressor binds to the lac operator to inhibit transcription in E. coli. This inhibition can be relieved by adding lactose or isopropyl-β-D-thiogalactopyranoside (IPTG).
    268..295     -  terminator     rrnB T2 terminator: transcription terminator T2 from the E. coli rrnB gene
    427..470     +  terminator     rrnB T1 terminator: Escherichia coli rrnB; transcription terminator T1 from the E. coli rrnB gene
    517..553     -  CDS            lacZα (fragment): LacZα fragment of β-galactosidase; lacZ fragment
    592..677     +  protein_bind   attL1 (fragment): mutant version of attL; recombination site for the Gateway® LR reaction LR Clonase™
    668..688     +  protein_bind   attB4: mutant version of attB; core recombination site for the Gateway® BP reaction BP Clonase™
   3734..3757    -  misc_feature   CEN4 (fragment): S. cerevisiae CEN4 centromere
   4210..4243    +  protein_bind   loxP: Cre-mediated recombination occurs in the 8-bp core sequence (GCATACAT). Cre recombinase
   4256..4975    +  CDS            EGFP: the original enhanced GFP (Yang et al., 1996) mammalian codon-optimized
   4992..5075    +  CDS            large T antigen (fragment): large T antigen from SV40 (simian virus 40)
   5098..5219    +  polyA_signal   SV40 poly(A) signal: SV40 polyadenylation signal
   5226..5472    -  rep_origin     M13 ori (fragment) (sequence partly withheld): M13 bacteriophage origin of replication; arrow indicates direction of (+) strand synthesis
   5473..5506    +  protein_bind   loxP: Cre-mediated recombination occurs in the 8-bp core sequence (GCATACAT). Cre recombinase
   5538..5661    +  protein_bind   attR1: mutant version of attR; recombination site for the Gateway® LR reaction LR Clonase™
   5738..5756    -  promoter       T7 promoter: promoter for bacteriophage T7 RNA polymerase
   5890..6699    +  CDS            KanR: aminoglycoside phosphotransferase; aph(3')-Ia; confers resistance to kanamycin in bacteria or G418 (Geneticin®) in eukaryotes
   6846..7434    +  rep_origin     ori: high-copy-number ColE1/pMB1/pBR322/pUC origin of replication
>Addgene plasmid #27322 | pENTR5'_ubi:loxP-EGFP-loxP | depositor full sequence | sequence record 12870 | Author sequence
CTTTCCTGCGTTATCCCCTGATTCTGTGGATAACCGTATTACCGCCTTTGAGTGAGCTGATACCGCTCGC
CGCAGCCGAACGACCGAGCGCAGCGAGTCAGTGAGCGAGGAAGCGGAAGAGCGCCCAATACGCAAACCGC
CTCTCCCCGCGCGTTGGCCGATTCATTAATGCAGCTGGCACGACAGGTTTCCCGACTGGAAAGCGGGCAG
TGAGCGCAACGCAATTAATACGCGTACCGCTAGCCAGGAAGAGTTTGTAGAAACGCAAAAAGGCCATCCG
TCAGGATGGCCTTCTGCTTAGTTTGATGCCTGGCAGTTTATGGCGGGCGTCCTGCCCGCCACCCTCCGGG
CCGTTGCTTCACAACGTTCAAATCCGCTCCCGGCGGATTTGTCCTACTCAGGAGAGCGTTCACCGACAAA
CAACAGATAAAACGAAAGGCCCAGTCTTCCGACTGAGCCTTTCGTTTTATTTGATGCCTGGCAGTTCCCT
ACTCTCGCGTTAACGCTAGCATGGATGTTTTCCCAGTCACGACGTTGTAAAACGACGGCCAGTCTTAAGC
TCGGGCCCGAGTTAACGCTACCATGGAGCTCCAAATAATGATTTTATTTTGACTGATAGTGACCTGTTCG
TTGCAACAAATTGATAAGCAATGCTTTTTTATAATGCCAACTTTGTATAGAAAAGTTGGCTCCGAATTCG
CCCTTAAACTCGAGACCAGCAAAGTTCTAGAATTTGTCGAAACATTTATGTTATATATTTCCTGAAAAAA
ATTCTGAGTAAGTTCTTAAGTGTTATTGCCAGCAACATAAACAACAGACGGCAAAATGAATAAATGATAA
CAAAGCAGTAGGCTTAAATAAACCTAATTTTTATAGGCTGTTCTCTACAACCCTCAAACAGTGATTAGTT
TTGTACTTATAAACTTGCCCTTTCATTCATATTTCAAGAAAATTGGTTCAGAAGATCTGGATATTCTAGC
AGTTGTTCAAGCTCATGGAGGGATCAGTGACCTGATTCCACAATGACTAGGCCTAATCCAGAAATTAGAT
GACTGTCAACATAAAAAGGCACAGCACTCACTAGCTGCCCTATATATTTTATTATATTTTACATATATTA
TTTTATTTATTTAGCTCTGAGTGCTGTACTTTCTGGTTAAAGAAAACTGCTTACAACAGCTAACCTGTAC
TACCTCAGGCTCAGGGAATTTGGAACAGGTTTGTCTGGTTTGTTTCTTTAACCATGCATGCTTGTTTTCA
ACTATGGCAACACAGTCACATGGGACATTACAGAAATGATTTGTCGATGACATGCGACTTTTCTTTAATA
AAGCGCAAAGATCCCAAAAAGCAAACTTTTAACAAAAATCATATAATTATATTTTCAATCCAGCTTTGTA
GCAACTTTGTGCTGCTGTTCACTCAGCAACAGATAGTCAGTATAAGGTCAGTGTGTCTCAAAGCAGTGCC
ATCTGTTTCACACATTGCGTTCTATATATAAGTGTGCTGGTTGACACGACACTGTATAAGGCCTAGGCTA
AAACACAAACAATGTAGAATGACACTGTGTTTTTTTTGTAAACAAATGTTGTTTTTGGTTAAACATCTTT
GTGAAAACATCCTCCTGTCATGTATTTGCTATATTCAAATGTTAAACCCGTGCAGAATAGAACATATACA
AAAAAAAACAACACAACACATTTTTAAACATTATTAAATATCAAGTATTGCTGGCAGTTCTGTTTCTGTT
TTACAGTACCCTTTGCCACAGTTCTCCGCTTTTCCTGGTCCAGATTCCACAAGTCTGATTCACCAATAGC
AAAGCGAATAAACAACCAAAGCAGCCAATCACTGCTTGTAGACTGTCCTGCGAGACCGGCCCATTCCAGC
ACATTCTGGAAACTTCCTTTATATGATAATTATAAATACATTTAAATTATTGATACAAAACATGTAATTC
CTAGAACATAACCATAGCAATCATTAGTTTTCAGGGTAATTATGTATTTTTAGGATTTGACTGCGGAAAG
ATCTGGTCATGTGACGTCTCATGAACGTCACGGCCCTGGGTTTCTATAAATACAGTAGGACTCTCGACCA
TCGGCAGATTTTTCGAAGAAGAAGATCAGTTTCAGGAGCCGTACTGTTCCGTTTCAACGCAAATATTAAC
GGTAAGAGCGAATTTCCTAGTTTGTTTTCATGCCATTCTTTAAAACCATAGCGTATTACTTTAATTATAG
TAAACTTTCGCTTTCTTTATTACAAGAGACGTTTTGTGTTGATTCTCCGCGGACATTTTCGGTCAGACAA
TCAGAAAATGACCGCGGAGGACCAGTAACTTGCATTACACGTAAGTTAAATCTTCGTGTATTAAAATGGT
TAGGTTGTTAACGTCAAATAGGTTACCGTGTTTGCGTGTGATCAGGTTGGTTTTGTTAGATTTTTGTCAG
TATTTTTAATTTATTTGTTTTAGTTTATTTATTTTTTTTGCTGAATCATAGTTTGTGAACAAAGAACCCG
GATGTTACATACAGTACAGCCGCCATGTTACAGAGAGTTATAACTTAATCATTTTAAAAATAATTTTGCC
TTACTTTTAGTTTGTCATGTTGAGAAATGAGGAAATGTTAAAATGAGGAAATATCCAATTAATTTAATAT
ATCAAAATAATCCATGATTACAATGCACTGAACTGGAGAAAATTAAGATGTTTTCTAGTGTCATGAAACA
AATGTAAGAGATGTACATTGTAGATGTTTTATGTCAAGAATTGGCTAGTTGATGCAGCATACTGGCGATA
CTCAGTTGTAATAACAGTAACGTTACATGTTAATAGACTACTGAGTATGCTGTTCTGTCTATGTATGCTC
TGTAAGCTACGAGAAGGACTTTTTTAAACAGTAAAGGGTGCAATATTTTTACAAATTGAATTAAATAAAG
GCTGTCTATTAAGTAATATGCTTGATATTTTTCTTACTTGATCGGAAATAAGAAAAAATATAAACGTTGT
TGCTCTAAAAATCCTAGTTCAGTTTAGCCAACCACAAATACCTTTTTGTTCCTCCAACAGTTTTTTTTTC
TTCTCTATAATATTTGGCAGTCTATAGTACTCCAAATGTTTCCCCACAGTCTAACTAATTGGTACAGCCA
AAATCATGACACTTATTGCAATAATAATTTTGGTTCATTGGCATTGTTGATAGCCTGTGCCACTAATATG
GTCGATTGATCATGCTTCAGGAAGAAAACTATATTGTTTGATGTAAGATTATTAAATCTTCACCTGCTTC
CATTACAAACTATTCCCATCTTATTGAATTCTGGTATGTCTTAAAGGATTAGTTCACTTCCCAAATCAAA
ATTTACTTAGCCTTTTTTCATCCATGATCCCTTTTTTTCATCATTAATGAAGAAATTGTTTTTGAAAAAG
TTTCAAGATTTTTTTCTCTATATTGTGGAGCTTGTTAGTTTAAAATTCCAAAATGCAATATGTGGCTTCA
AATGGTTCTAAATGATCCCAGTCAAGGAATAACAGTCTTATCTAATGAAACCATTAGACCTTTAAAAATA
AAAAAAATAAAAGTATTTATTTTTAAATGACTGAGTGATTAAGTTGAATTTCAGCGTTTCCTTACTGTGT
AGAAGTCCTTCCTTACTGGCCCCACCCTTTGGTTCTCTGCCAATCTGCTACCTAATGTAATGTTGTGGAA
CATTATTATTCTTTATTTCTTAATTTTTTATTTTTTATTTTAAAACAATGTAAACTGCACAGATGTGCAG
TTTGTTTAAAATGGCCAATGCTTTGGAAATGCATGACATAATTAGATTTCATGATGCACAAAGCCAAATC
TCAGAGCTTGTGCAAAATGAGCTATCATTTCACTAGGTAAGACCCTAAATTTTCATATAGGATCATTTGG
ACAATTTTGCTGCAGGTAAAATGCATTCTATAGTCCACTGTCAGCCATTGTTTTGGATAGTATTTATTTT
TCTCTACAAGTATAGTCAATAGTTTTCTATTATTTTAAAGGTTTGTAACATTTAAGGGTGACCAAATGCA
AAGTAAAATTTCATTTTCGGGTGAACTATCTCGTTTAACATGGGAGAAGTGCAAAACATACATTATTGGC
TAGAACATTGTAGTATTTTTTAAATGGAAATGTGTGATTGCTAATCTTACTTTGAATTTGTTTACAGGGA
TCCAAGCTTATAACTTCGTATAGCATACATTATACGAAGTTATCCGGTCGCCACCATGGTGAGCAAGGGC
GAGGAGCTGTTCACCGGGGTGGTGCCCATCCTGGTCGAGCTGGACGGCGACGTAAACGGCCACAAGTTCA
GCGTGTCCGGCGAGGGCGAGGGCGATGCCACCTACGGCAAGCTGACCCTGAAGTTCATCTGCACCACCGG
CAAGCTGCCCGTGCCCTGGCCCACCCTCGTGACCACCCTGACCTACGGCGTGCAGTGCTTCAGCCGCTAC
CCCGACCACATGAAGCAGCACGACTTCTTCAAGTCCGCCATGCCCGAAGGCTACGTCCAGGAGCGCACCA
TCTTCTTCAAGGACGACGGCAACTACAAGACCCGCGCCGAGGTGAAGTTCGAGGGCGACACCCTGGTGAA
CCGCATCGAGCTGAAGGGCATCGACTTCAAGGAGGACGGCAACATCCTGGGGCACAAGCTGGAGTACAAC
TACAACAGCCACAACGTCTATATCATGGCCGACAAGCAGAAGAACGGCATCAAGGTGAACTTCAAGATCC
GCCACAACATCGAGGACGGCAGCGTGCAGCTCGCCGACCACTACCAGCAGAACACCCCCATCGGCGACGG
CCCCGTGCTGCTGCCCGACAACCACTACCTGAGCACCCAGTCCGCCCTGAGCAAAGACCCCAACGAGAAG
CGCGATCACATGGTCCTGCTGGAGTTCGTGACCGCCGCCGGGATCACTCTCGGCATGGACGAGCTGTACA
AGTAAAGCGGCCGCGACTCTAGATCATAATCAGCCATACCACATTTGTAGAGGTTTTACTTGCTTTAAAA
AACCTCCCACACCTCCCCGTGAACGTGAAACATAAAATGAATGCAATTGTTGTTGTTAACTTGTTTATTG
CAGCTTATAATGGTTACAAATAAAGCAATAGCATCACAAATTTCACAAATAAAGCATTTTTTTCACTGCA
TTCTAGTTGTGGTTTGTCCAAACTCATCAATGTATCTTAAGGCGTAAATTGTAAGCGTTAATATTTTGTT
AAAATTCGCGTTAAATTTTTGTTAAATCAGCTCATTTTTTAACCAATAGGCCGAAATCGGCAAAATCCCT
TATAAATCAAAAGAATAGACCGAGATAGGGT
[37 nt withheld, positions 5352-5388]
AAAGAACGTGGACTCCAACGTCAAAGG
[49 nt withheld, positions 5416-5464]
TAATCAAGATAACTTCGTATAGCATACATTATACGAAGTTATACCGGTGGATCCAAAAAGGGCGAATTCG
ACCCAAGTTTGTACAAAAAAGTTGAACGAGAAACGTAAAATGATATAAATATCAATATATTAAATTAGAT
TTTGCATAAAAAACAGACTACATAATACTGTAAAACACAACATATGCAGTCACTATGAACCAACTACTTA
GATGGTATTAGTGACCTGTAGAATTAATTCGAGCTCTAGAGCTGCAGGGCGGCCGCGATATCCCCTATAG
TGAGTCGTATTACATGGTCATAGCTGTTTCCTGGCAGCTCTGGCCCGTGTCTCAAAATCTCTGATGTTAC
ATTGCACAAGATAAAAATATATCATCATGAACAATAAAACTGTCTGCTTACATAAACAGTAATACAAGGG
GTGTTATGAGCCATATTCAACGGGAAACGTCGAGGCCGCGATTAAATTCCAACATGGATGCTGATTTATA
TGGGTATAAATGGGCTCGCGATAATGTCGGGCAATCAGGTGCGACAATCTATCGCTTGTATGGGAAGCCC
GATGCGCCAGAGTTGTTTCTGAAACATGGCAAAGGTAGCGTTGCCAATGATGTTACAGATGAGATGGTCA
GACTAAACTGGCTGACGGAATTTATGCCTCTTCCGACCATCAAGCATTTTATCCGTACTCCTGATGATGC
ATGGTTACTCACCACTGCGATCCCCGGAAAAACAGCATTCCAGGTATTAGAAGAATATCCTGATTCAGGT
GAAAATATTGTTGATGCGCTGGCAGTGTTCCTGCGCCGGTTGCATTCGATTCCTGTTTGTAATTGTCCTT
TTAACAGCGATCGCGTATTTCGTCTCGCTCAGGCGCAATCACGAATGAATAACGGTTTGGTTGATGCGAG
TGATTTTGATGACGAGCGTAATGGCTGGCCTGTTGAACAAGTCTGGAAAGAAATGCATAAACTTTTGCCA
TTCTCACCGGATTCAGTCGTCACTCATGGTGATTTCTCACTTGATAACCTTATTTTTGACGAGGGGAAAT
TAATAGGTTGTATTGATGTTGGACGAGTCGGAATCGCAGACCGATACCAGGATCTTGCCATCCTATGGAA
CTGCCTCGGTGAGTTTTCTCCTTCATTACAGAAACGGCTTTTTCAAAAATATGGTATTGATAATCCTGAT
ATGAATAAATTGCAGTTTCATTTGATGCTCGATGAGTTTTTCTAATCAGAATTGGTTAATTGGTTGTAAC
ACTGGCAGAGCATTACGCTGACTTGACGGGACGGCGCAAGCTCATGACCAAAATCCCTTAACGTGAGTTA
CGCGTCGTTCCACTGAGCGTCAGACCCCGTAGAAAAGATCAAAGGATCTTCTTGAGATCCTTTTTTTCTG
CGCGTAATCTGCTGCTTGCAAACAAAAAAACCACCGCTACCAGCGGTGGTTTGTTTGCCGGATCAAGAGC
TACCAACTCTTTTTCCGAAGGTAACTGGCTTCAGCAGAGCGCAGATACCAAATACTGTTCTTCTAGTGTA
GCCGTAGTTAGGCCACCACTTCAAGAACTCTGTAGCACCGCCTACATACCTCGCTCTGCTAATCCTGTTA
CCAGTGGCTGCTGCCAGTGGCGATAAGTCGTGTCTTACCGGGTTGGACTCAAGACGATAGTTACCGGATA
AGGCGCAGCGGTCGGGCTGAACGGGGGGTTCGTGCACACAGCCCAGCTTGGAGCGAACGACCTACACCGA
ACTGAGATACCTACAGCGTGAGCTATGAGAAAGCGCCACGCTTCCCGAAGGGAGAAAGGCGGACAGGTAT
CCGGTAAGCGGCAGGGTCGGAACAGGAGAGCGCACGAGGGAGCTTCCAGGGGGAAACGCCTGGTATCTTT
ATAGTCCTGTCGGGTTTCGCCACCTCTGACTTGAGCGTCGATTTTTGTGATGCTCGTCAGGGGGGCGGAG
CCTATGGAAAAACGCCAGCAACGCGGCCTTTTTACGGTTCCTGGCCTTTTGCTGGCCTTTTGCTCACATG
TT
