>Addgene plasmid #27322 | pENTR5'_ubi:loxP-EGFP-loxP | addgene partial sequence | sequence record 33595 | 27322 with EGFP-N
CGCCCTTGCTCACCATGGTGGCGACCGGATAACTTCGTATAATGTATGCTATACGAAGTTATAAGCTTGG
ATCCCTGTAAACAAATTCAAAGTAAGATTAGCAATCACACATTTCCATTTAAAAAATACTACAATGTTCT
AGCCAATAATGTATGTTTTGCACTTCTCCCATGTTAAACGAGATAGTTCACCCGAAAATGAAATTTTACT
TTGCATTTGGTCACCCTTAAATGTTACAAACCTTTAAAATAATAGAAAACTATTGACTATACTTGTAGAG
AAAAATAAATACTATCCAAAACAATGGCTGACAGTGGACTATAGAATGCATTTTACCTGCAGCAAAATTG
TCCAAATGATCCTATATGAAAATTTAGGGTCTTACCTAGTGAAATGATAGCTCATTTTGCACAAGCTCTG
AGATTTGGCTTTGTGCATCATGAAATCTAATTATGTCATGCATTTCCAAAGCATTGGCCATTTTAAACAA
ACTGCACATCTGTGCAGTTTACATTGTTTTAAAATAAAAAATAAAAAATTAAGAAATAAAGAATAATAAT
GTTCCACAACATTACATTAGGTAGCAGATTGGCAGAGAACCAAAGGGTGGGGCCAGTAAGGAAGGACTTC
TACACAGTAAGGAAACGCTGAAATTCAACTTAATCACTCAGTCATTTAAAAATAAATACTTTTATTTTTT
TTATTTTTAAAGGTCTAATGGTTTCATTAGATAAGACTGTTATTCCTTGACTGGGATCATTTAGAACCAT
TTGAAGCCACATATTGCATTTTGGAATTTTAAACTAACAAGCTCCACAATATAGAGAAAAAAATCTTGAA
ACTTTTTCAAAAACAATTTCTTCATTAATGATGAAAAAAAGGGATCA
